Addgene plasmid #17069: ZE27 Stbm-deltaPBM-6myc-pCS2+
Depositing lab: Randall Moon. Depositing organization: University of Washington. Publication: The planar cell-polarity gene stbm regulates cell behaviour and cell fate in vertebrate embryos. Park M, Moon RT. Nat Cell Biol. 2002 Jan;4(1):20-5. 10.1038/ncb716 PubMed 11780127.
Backbone
  Vector backbone: pCS2+
  Backbone size w/o insert (bp): 4100
  Vector type: Zebrafish Expression
Growth in bacteria
  Bacterial resistance: Ampicillin, 100 μg/mL
  Growth temperature: 37°C
  Growth strain: DH5alpha
  Copy number: Unknown
Gene/Insert
  Gene/Insert name: Stbm deltaPBM (alt name: strabismus)
  Species: D. rerio (zebrafish)
  Insert size (bp): 1500
  Mutation: amino acids 1-516 only
  Entrez Gene: vangl2 (a.k.a. stbm, tri, vang)
  Tag / fusion protein: Myc6 (C terminal on backbone)
  Cloning method: Restriction Enzyme; 5′ cloning site BamHI (not destroyed); 3′ cloning site ClaI (unknown if destroyed)
  Sequencing primers: 5′ SP6; 3′ EBV-rev
Terms and licenses: Academic/Nonprofit Terms; Industry Terms: Not Available to Industry
Depositor comments: Zebrafish strabismus amino acids 1-516 with 6 c-myc epitopes at C-terminus. BamHI-Cla1 insert. For Sense RNA: linearize with ASP 718 and transcribe with SP6 polymerase. Plasmid History: Species of Sequence Origin: Zebrafish. Reference: M. Park and R. Moon, Nature Cell Biology 4, 20-25, 2002.
How to cite: ZE27 Stbm-deltaPBM-6myc-pCS2+ was a gift from Randall Moon (Addgene plasmid # 17069)
