[The description below was written by a language model from this plasmid's Addgene catalogue record.]
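Description:
ZE27 Stbm-deltaPBM-6myc-pCS2+ is a zebrafish expression construct built on the pCS2+ backbone (about 4.1 kb without insert), a vector widely used in zebrafish and Xenopus embryology. It is propagated in E. coli under ampicillin selection; the copy number is not recorded. No feature table accompanies the record, so individual backbone elements are not itemised. However, pCS2+ is generally known to combine a strong CMV-derived promoter for expression in vertebrate cells with an SP6 promoter upstream of the cloning site and an SV40 polyadenylation signal downstream. This arrangement lets the same plasmid serve for DNA-based expression or as a template for in vitro synthesis of mRNA. The depositor's notes confirm the latter use, stating that sense RNA is made by linearising the plasmid and transcribing with SP6 polymerase.

The insert, roughly 1.5 kb and cloned as a BamHI–ClaI fragment, encodes a truncated form of zebrafish strabismus (stbm, now vangl2, also known as trilobite), a core component of the planar cell-polarity pathway. Only amino acids 1–516 are retained. As the "deltaPBM" name suggests, this removes the extreme C-terminal region, presumably the PDZ-binding motif. The truncated protein is fused at its C-terminus to six copies of the c-Myc epitope supplied by the backbone, allowing detection by immunoblotting, immunostaining or immunoprecipitation. The associated study concerns stbm's role in regulating cell behaviour and cell fate in vertebrate embryos. The construct is therefore suited to embryo misexpression experiments that compare this deletion mutant with full-length Stbm and test what the C-terminal motif contributes to function and protein interactions.
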