>Addgene plasmid #17069 | ZE27 Stbm-deltaPBM-6myc-pCS2+ | addgene partial sequence | sequence record 69373 | CMV-F
CTATATAAGCAATGCTCGTTTAGGGAACCGCCATTCTGCCTGGGGACGTCGGAGCAAGCTTGATTTAGGT
GACACTATAGAATACAAGCTACTTGTTCTTTTTGCAGGATCCGATGGATAACGAGTCGCAGTACTCGGGC
TATTCATACAAGTCTTCACACTCACGCAGCTCTCGCAAACACAGGGACAGGAGAGACAGACATCGCTCTA
AAAGCAGAGACAGCAGCAGCAGAGGAGACAAATCTGTGACCATCCAGGCTCCTGGAGAACCACTGCTGGA
CGCCGAGTCCACACGCGGAGATGATCGGGATGATAACTGGGGTGAAACCACGACTGTGGTGACGGGGACG
TCGGAGCACAGCGTCTCCAATGAGGACCTGACGCGGGCCTCTAAAGAGCTGGAGGACTCGTCCCCGCTGG
AATGTCGTCGTTTCGCTGGGCCGATCGTGAGCGGGGTGCTGGGTCTGTTCGCTCTGCTGACGCCGCTGGC
TTTCCTTCTGCTGCCGCAGCTGCTGTGGCGAGATTCCCTGGAGCCCTGCGGGACGCCCTGTGAGGGCCTG
TATGTGTCTCTGGCCTTCAAGCTGCTGGTGCTGCTGATCTCGTCCTGGGCCCTGTTCTTGCGGCCGTCTC
GCTCCACGCTGCCGCGCTTCTTCGTCTTCCGCTGCCTGCTCATGGCGCTGGTCTTCCTCTTCGTGGCCTC
CTACTGGCTGTTCTACGGCGTGCGGGTGCTGGAACCCAGAGAGCGCGACTACAGGGGCATTGTGGGATAT
GCGGTGTCGCTGGTGGACGCGCTGCTTTTCATCCAGTATCTGGCGCTGGTGCTGCTGGAGGTTCGACACC
TCAGGCCGGCCTTCTGTCTCAAAGTGGTGCGCACCACC
