>Addgene plasmid #17069 | ZE27 Stbm-deltaPBM-6myc-pCS2+ | addgene partial sequence | sequence record 69841 | EBV-rev 5'-GTGGTTTGTCCAAACTCATC-3'
TACGACTCACTATAGTTCTAGAGGCTCGAGAGGCCTTGAATTCAAGTCCTCTTCAGAAATGAGCTTTTGC
TCCATGGTGAGGTCGCCCAAGCTCTCCATTTCATTCAAGTCCTCTTCAGAAATGAGCTTTTGCTCCATTT
CATTCAAGTCCTCTTCAGAAATGAGCTTTTGCTCCATTTCATTCAAGTCCTCTTCAGAAATGAGCTTTTG
CTCCATTTCATTCAAGTCCTCTTCAGAAATGAGCTTTTGCTCCATTTCATTCAAGTCCTCTTCAGAAATG
AGCTTTTGCTCCATAGCTTTAAATCGATGAAACTTGTGGCTCTTGGGGTCGATAAACTCCTCCCCCAGGT
TGAGGAAGGGGAGGGGCGTCACCGTGACGACAAGGGCGAAGTCGAGGCGGCGCAGCGAGAAGACGAGGCC
CTGACGTAGTGCTGCAGTCACCGGCTCCTCGCTCACCAGAGTCCACTGCCGCCCCCTGCCGTTCTCACGC
TGGTACTGCATGGTGGGACCCGGAGTCAGGTAGCGCTCCAAAAATGCCTTGGGCGTCATGTTGTGCGTGA
TGCAGAACTGCAGGTGTGAGATGATGCTCTCCATGCTGTGGTAGGGCTGCTGGCGTGTGGTGCGCAGGTA
CTTCTGCATGGCTCGAGCCATCGGGGCGAAGATGGCCTGCGCCGCCTCTCGGGGGTCCATGACCTCTCGT
GGGTGTTTGGGGGAGGCCGCCGCCTCATCGTCCTGCAGCCTCTTAATGTGTGTGAAGGCCTCCTCCACCG
CCACCACCAGCCTGGCCTTGCGCTTGCGGACCCTGCGGTCCATC
