>Addgene plasmid #17069 | ZE27 Stbm-deltaPBM-6myc-pCS2+ | addgene partial sequence | sequence record 69844 | SP6 5'-ATTTAGGTGACACTATAG-3'
ACGAGTCGCAGTACTCGGGCTATTCATACAAGTCTTCACACTCACGCAGCTCTCGCAAACACAGGGACAG
GAGAGACAGACATCGCTCTAAAAGCAGAGACAGCAGCAGCAGAGGAGACAAATCTGTGACCATCCAGGCT
CCTGGAGAACCACTGCTGGACGCCGAGTCCACACGCGGAGATGATCGGGATGATAACTGGGGTGAAACCA
CGACTGTGGTGACGGGGACGTCGGAGCACAGCGTCTCCAATGAGGACCTGACGCGGGCCTCTAAAGAGCT
GGAGGACTCGTCCCCGCTGGAATGTCGTCGTTTCGCTGGGCCGATCGTGAGCGGGGTGCTGGGTCTGTTC
GCTCTGCTGACGCCGCTGGCTTTCCTTCTGCTGCCGCAGCTGCTGTGGCGAGATTCCCTGGAGCCCTGCG
GGACGCCCTGTGAGGGCCTGTATGTGTCTCTGGCCTTCAAGCTGCTGGTGCTGCTGATCTCGTCCTGGGC
CCTGTTCTTGCGGCCGTCTCGCTCCACGCTGCCGCGCTTCTTCGTCTTCCGCTGCCTGCTCATGGCGCTG
GTCTTCCTCTTCGTGGCCTCCTACTGGCTGTTCTACGGCGTGCGGGTGCTGGAACCCAGAGAGCGCGACT
ACAGGGGCATTGTGGGATATGCGGTGTCGCTGGTGGACGCGCTGCTTTTCATCCAGTATCTGGCGCTGGT
GCTGCTGGAGGTTCGACACCTCAGGCCGGCCTTCTGTCTCAAAGTGGTGCGCACCACCGACGGGGCCAGC
CGCTTCTACAATGTGGGACACCTCAGCATCCGGCGGGCAGCCGTGTGGGTTCTGGATCATTATTACACTG
ATTTCCCAGTCTACAATCCTGCTTTACTCAACCTTCCCAA
